>Addgene plasmid #23689 | pDONR223-PRKAG2 | depositor partial sequence | sequence record 11182 | Author sequence
ATGCCGCTCCTGGACGGAGACCTGGAGGGTTCCGGAAAGCATTCCTCTCGAAAGGTGGACAGCCCCTTCG
GCCCGGGCAGCCCCTCCAAAGGGTTCTTCTCCAGAGGCCCCCAGCCCCGGCCCTCCAGCCCCATGTCTGC
ACCTGTGAGGCCCAAGACCAGCCCCGGCTCTCCCAAAACCGTGTTCCCGTTCTCCTACCAGGAGTCCCCG
CCACGCTCCCCTCGACGCATGAGCTTCAGTGGGATCTTCCGCTCCTCCTCCAAAGAGTCTTCCCCCAACT
CCAACCCTGCTACCTCGCCCGGGGGCATCAGGTTTTTCTCCCGCTCCAGAAAAACCTCCGGCCTCTCCTC
CTCTCCGTCAACACCCACCCAAGTGACCAAGCAGCACACGTTTCCCCTGGAATCCTATAAGCACGAGCCT
GAACGGTTAGAGAATCGCATCTATGCCTCGTCTTCCCCCCCAGACACAGGGCAGAGGTTCTGCCCGTCTT
CCTTCCAGAGCCCGACCAGGCCTCCACTGGCATCACCGACACACTATGCTCCCTCCAAAGCCGCGGCGCT
GGCGGCGGCCCTGGGACCCGCGGAAGCCGGCATGCTGGAGAAGCTGGAGTTCGAGGACGAAGCAGTAGAA
GACTCAGAAAGTGGTGTTTACATGCGATTCATGAGGTCACACAAGTGTTATGACATCGTTCCAACCAGTT
CAAAGCTTGTTGTCTTTGATACTACATTACAAGTTAAAAAGGCCTTCTTTGCTTTGGTAGCCAACGGTGT
CAGAGCAGCGCCACTGTGGGAGAGTAAAAAACAAAGTTTTGTAGGAATGCTAACAATTACAGATTTCATA
AATATACTACATAGATACTATAAATCACCTATGGTACAGATTTATGAATTAGAGGAACATAAAATTGAAA
CATGGAGGGAGCTTTATTTACAAGAAACATTTAAGCCTTTAGTGAATATATCTCCAGATGCAAGCCTCTT
CGATGCTGTATACTCCTTGATCAAAAATAAAATCCACAGATTGCCCGTTATTGACCCTATCAGTGGGAAT
GCACTTTATATACTTACCCACAAAAGAATCCTCAAGTTCCTCCAGCTTTTTATGTCTGATATGCCAAAGC
CTGCCTTCATGAAGCAGAACCTGGATGAGCTTGGAATAGGAACGTACCACAACATTGCCTTCATACATCC
AGACACTCCCATCATCAAAGCCTTGAACATATTTGTGGAAAGACGAATATCAGCTCTGCCTGTTGTGGAT
GAGTCAGGAAAAGTTGTAGATATTTATTCCAAATTTGATGTAATTAATCTTGCTGCTGAGAAAACATACA
ATAACCTAGATATCACGGTGACCCAGGCCCTTCAGCACCGTTCACAGTATTTTGAAGGTGTTGTGAAGTG
CAATAAGCTGGAAATACTGGAGACCATCGTGGACAGAATAGTAAGAGCTGAGGTCCATCGGCTGGTGGTG
GTAAATGAAGCAGATAGTATTGTGGGTATTATTTCCCTGTCGGACATTCTGCAAGCCCTGATCCTCACAC
CAGCAGGTGCCAAACAAAAGGAGACAGAAACGGAGTGA
