>Addgene plasmid #23689 | pDONR223-PRKAG2 | addgene partial sequence | sequence record 29520 | 23689 with M13pUC-fwd
CGGGCCCAATAATGATTTTATTTTGACTGATAGTGACCTGTTCGTTGCAACAAATTGATGAGCAATGCTT
TTTTATAATGCCAACTTTGTACAAAAAAGTTGGCATGCCGCTCCTGGACGGAGACCTGGAGGGTTCCGGA
AAGCATTCCTCTCGAAAGGTGGACAGCCCCTTCGGCCCGGGCAGCCCCTCCAAAGGGTTCTTCTCCAGAG
GCCCCCAGCCCCGGCCCTCCAGCCCCATGTCTGCACCTGTGAGGCCCAAGACCAGCCCCGGCTCTCCCAA
AACCGTGTTCCCGTTCTCCTACCAGGAGTCCCCGCCACGCTCCCCTCGACGCATGAGCTTCAGTGGGATC
TTCCGCTCCTCCTCCAAAGAGTCTTCCCCCAACTCCAACCCTGCTACCTCGCCCGGGGGCATCAGGTTTT
TCTCCCGCTCCAGAAAAACCTCCGGCCTCTCCTCCTCTCCGTCAACACCCACCCAAGTGACCAAGCAGCA
CACGTTTCCCCTGGAATCCTATAAGCACGAGCCTGAACGGTTAGAGAATCGCATCTATGCCTCGTCTTCC
CCCCCAGACACAGGGCAGAGGTTCTGCCCGTCTTCCTTCCAGAGCCCGACCAGGCCTCCACTGGCATCAC
CGACACACTATGCTCCCTCCAAAGCCGCGGCGCTGGCGGCGGCC
