[The description below was written by a language model from this plasmid's Addgene catalogue record.]
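Description:
pDONR223-PRKAG2 is a Gateway entry-type clone built on the Invitrogen pDONR223 donor backbone (about 5 kb without insert) and carrying the human PRKAG2 open reading frame, which encodes the gamma 2 non-catalytic regulatory subunit of AMP-activated protein kinase. The insert is recorded as 1578 bp and was introduced by Gateway recombination cloning. The plasmid is maintained in E. coli as a high-copy replicon under spectinomycin selection. No feature table accompanies the record, so the origin of replication and the exact recombination sites are not itemised. In a clone of this kind, the ORF would normally be flanked by attL sites produced by the BP reaction, and M13 forward and reverse primer sites on either side are used to sequence the insert.

The vector is a shuttle and storage construct rather than an expression plasmid. No eukaryotic promoter is recorded for it, and the depositors explicitly warn against transfecting it directly. The ORF was deliberately cloned without a stop codon, so an LR recombination into a destination vector places it in frame with a C-terminal epitope tag and a stop codon supplied by that vector. The depositors point to a set of companion lentiviral destination vectors (pLX301 to pLX304) for expressing these ORFs in mammalian cells. The clone belongs to a collection of kinase-related ORFs associated with a gain-of-function study that identified drivers of resistance to RAF inhibition through MAP kinase pathway reactivation. It is suited to similar overexpression screens or to individual studies of PRKAG2 and AMPK signalling.
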