Addgene plasmid #23689: pDONR223-PRKAG2
Depositing lab: William Hahn & David Root. Depositing organization: Dana-Farber Cancer Institute. Publication: COT drives resistance to RAF inhibition through MAP kinase pathway reactivation. Johannessen CM, Boehm JS, Kim SY, Thomas SR, Wardwell L, Johnson LA, Emery CM, Stransky N, Cogdill AP, Barretina J, Caponigro G, Hieronymus H, Murray RR, Salehi-Ashtiani K, Hill DE, Vidal M, Zhao JJ, Yang X, Alkan O, Kim S, Harris JL, Wilson CJ, Myer VE, Finan PM, Root DE, Roberts TM, Golub T, Flaherty KT, Dummer R, Weber BL, Sellers WR, Schlegel R, Wargo JA, Hahn WC, Garraway LA. Nature. 2010 Dec 16;468(7326):968-72. doi: 10.1038/nature09627 PubMed 21107320.
Backbone
  Vector backbone: pDONR223
  Backbone manufacturer: Invitrogen
  Backbone size w/o insert (bp): 5005
  Vector type: Gateway Donor vector
Growth in bacteria
  Bacterial resistance: Spectinomycin, 50 μg/mL
  Growth temperature: 37°C
  Growth strain: DH5alpha
  Copy number: High Copy
Gene/Insert
  Gene/Insert name: PRKAG2 (alt name: protein kinase, AMP-activated, gamma 2 non-catalytic subunit)
  Species: H. sapiens (human)
  Insert size (bp): 1578
  Entrez Gene: PRKAG2 (a.k.a. AAKG, AAKG2, CMH6, H91620p, WPWS)
  Cloning method: Gateway Cloning
  Sequencing primers: 5′ M13pUC-fwd; 3′ M13rev
Terms and licenses: Academic/Nonprofit Terms; Industry Terms: Not Available to Industry
Depositor comments: The ORF has no Stop codon. This design enables easy recombination into a destination vector to add an epitope tag of choice and Stop codon to the ORF. Do NOT use this plasmid directly for transfections. A set of 4 custom lentiviral vectors is available ( pLX301 (http://www.addgene.org/25895/) , pLX302 (http://www.addgene.org/25896/) , pLX303 (http://www.addgene.org/25897/) , pLX304 (http://www.addgene.org/25890/) ) to be used to express these ORFs in mammalian cells. These plasmids are not included in the kit and must be ordered separately.
How to cite: pDONR223-PRKAG2 was a gift from William Hahn & David Root (Addgene plasmid # 23689 ; http://n2t.net/addgene:23689 ; RRID:Addgene_23689)
